Addgene plasmid #143648: TFORF2873
Purpose: Lentiviral vector for overexpressing transcription factor ORFs with unique 24-bp barcodes. Barcodes facilitate identification of transcription factors in pooled screens.
Depositing lab: Feng Zhang. Depositing organization: Broad Institute. Publication: A transcription factor atlas of directed differentiation. Joung J, Ma S, Tay T, Geiger-Schuller KR, Kirchgatterer PC, Verdine VK, Guo B, Arias-Garcia MA, Allen WE, Singh A, Kuksenko O, Abudayyeh OO, Gootenberg JS, Fu Z, Macrae RK, Buenrostro JD, Regev A, Zhang F. Cell. 2023 Jan 5;186(1):209-229.e26. doi: 10.1016/j.cell.2022.11.026. PubMed 36608654.
Backbone
  Vector backbone: pLX_TRC317
  Backbone manufacturer: Broad Institute Genetic Perturbation Platform
  Backbone size w/o insert (bp): 8264
  Vector type: Mammalian Expression, Lentiviral
  Selectable markers: Puromycin
Growth in bacteria
  Bacterial resistance: Ampicillin, 100 μg/mL
  Growth temperature: 37°C
  Growth strain: NEB Stable
  Copy number: High Copy
Gene/Insert
  Gene/Insert name: ELF1
  Species: H. sapiens (human)
  Insert size (bp): 1961
  Entrez Gene: ELF1 (a.k.a. EFTUD1, RIA1)
  Promoter: EF1a
  Cloning method: Unknown
  Sequencing primers: 5′ GGGTGGAGACTGAAGTTAGGCCAG; 3′ CACATAGCGTAAAAGGAGCAACATAG
Terms and licenses: Academic/Nonprofit Terms; Industry Terms: Not Available to Industry
Depositor comments: XM_005266277,NM_172373,XM_005266276,XM_011534950,XM_017020413,XM_017020412,XM_017020409,XM_017020411,XM_017020410,ENST00000239882 . The transcription factor ORF portion of this plasmid was synthesized by Genewiz. Please test multiple small colonies in case of plasmid recombination. To make this collection available in a timely manner, a portion of this collection was not fully sequenced by Addgene. If an Addgene verified full plasmid sequence is not available, please contact us prior to placing an order to request the full sequence.
How to cite: TFORF2873 was a gift from Feng Zhang (Addgene plasmid # 143648 ; http://n2t.net/addgene:143648 ; RRID:Addgene_143648)
