[The description below was written by a language model from this plasmid's Addgene catalogue record and pLannotate feature annotations shown in this document.]
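Description:
TFORF2873 is a lentiviral mammalian expression plasmid built on the pLX_TRC317 backbone from the Broad Institute Genetic Perturbation Platform. It carries the human transcription factor ELF1 as its open reading frame and belongs to a barcoded transcription factor ORF collection. In bacteria it is maintained through a high-copy ColE1/pUC-type origin and selected with ampicillin via the β-lactamase gene. An f1 origin and residual lac and T7/T3 promoter elements from the cloning backbone are also present. The depositor notes that the plasmid can recombine, as is common for LTR-containing vectors.

The viral portion has a third-generation, self-inactivating layout. An RSV promoter drives a truncated HIV-1 5' LTR, followed by the Ψ packaging signal with a gag fragment, the Rev response element for Rev-dependent export of genomic RNA, a cPPT/CTS, and a ΔU3 3' LTR followed by an SV40 polyadenylation signal. Within the transfer region, an SV40 early promoter/origin segment drives puromycin N-acetyltransferase, which allows selection of transduced cells. Downstream of this cassette, the EF-1α promoter constitutively expresses the ELF1 coding sequence, and a WPRE follows to enhance transcript stability and expression.

According to the record, each ORF in the collection is paired with a unique 24-bp barcode. The barcode is not annotated in the feature table, so its exact position is not stated. A short U6 promoter fragment annotated between the ORF and the WPRE is too small to be a functional promoter and may simply be a linker or priming sequence. The construct is intended for ELF1 overexpression, and the barcode allows identification of the transcription factor in pooled screens such as directed-differentiation studies.
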