Features (pLannotate 1.2.2; 31 found; start..end, strand, type, name):
      5..231     +  promoter       RSV promoter: Rous sarcoma virus enhancer/promoter
    232..412     +  LTR            5' LTR (truncated): truncated 5' long terminal repeat (LTR) from HIV-1
    459..584     +  misc_feature   HIV-1 Ψ: packaging signal of human immunodeficiency virus type 1
    568..931     +  CDS            HIV-1 gag (fragment): gag protein from human immunodeficiency virus 1; gag
   1077..1310    +  misc_feature   RRE: The Rev response element (RRE) of HIV-1 allows for Rev-dependent mRNA export from the nucleus to the cytoplasm.
   1687..1713    +  CDS            Rev (fragment): human immunodeficiency virus 1 (HIV-1) Rev protein; rev; enhances nuclear export of unspliced and incompletely spliced viral mRNAs
   1720..1743    +  promoter       SV40 promoter (fragment): SV40 early promoter
   1744..1815    +  promoter       SV40 promoter (fragment): SV40 enhancer and early promoter
   1839..1974    +  rep_origin     SV40 ori: SV40 origin of replication
   2020..2616    +  CDS            PuroR (fragment): puromycin N-acetyltransferase; pac from Streptomyces; confers resistance to puromycin
   2665..2782    +  misc_feature   cPPT/CTS: central polypurine tract and central termination sequence of HIV-1
   2847..2913    +  CDS            small t antigen (fragment): SV40 (simian virus 40) small t antigen
   2920..4098    +  promoter       EF-1α promoter: strong constitutive promoter for human elongation factor EF-1α
   4115..5971    +  CDS            ELF1: ELF1_HUMAN - Experimental evidence at protein level: Swiss-Prot protein existence level 1. Transcription factor that activates the LYN and BLK promoters. Appears to be required for the T-cell-receptor-mediated trans activation of HIV-2 gene expression. Binds specifically to two purine-rich motifs in the HIV-2 enhancer. From Homo sapiens (Human).
   5987..6040    +  promoter       U6 promoter (fragment): RNA polymerase III promoter for human U6 snRNA
   6082..6670    +  misc_feature   WPRE: woodchuck hepatitis virus posttranscriptional regulatory element
   6721..6740    +  misc_feature   cPPT/CTS (fragment): central polypurine tract and central termination sequence of HIV-1
   6742..6975    +  LTR            3' LTR (ΔU3): self-inactivating 3' long terminal repeat (LTR) from HIV-1
   7053..7174    +  polyA_signal   SV40 poly(A) signal: SV40 polyadenylation signal
   7214..7349    +  rep_origin     SV40 ori: SV40 origin of replication
   7370..7388    -  promoter       T7 promoter: promoter for bacteriophage T7 RNA polymerase
   7396..7551    +  CDS            lacZα (fragment): LacZα fragment of β-galactosidase; lacZ fragment
   7556..7984    +  rep_origin     f1 ori (sequence partly withheld): f1 bacteriophage origin of replication; arrow indicates direction of (+) strand synthesis
   8037..8141    +  promoter       AmpR promoter: bla
   8142..9002    +  CDS            AmpR: β-lactamase; bla; confers resistance to ampicillin, carbenicillin, and related antibiotics
   9173..9761    +  rep_origin     ori: high-copy-number ColE1/pMB1/pBR322/pUC origin of replication
   9944..10036   +  CDS            lacI (fragment): lac repressor; lacI; The lac repressor binds to the lac operator to inhibit transcription in E. coli. This inhibition can be relieved by adding lactose or isopropyl-β-D-thiogalactopyranoside (IPTG).
  10049..10070   +  protein_bind   CAP binding site: CAP binding activates transcription in the presence of cAMP. E. coli catabolite activator protein
  10085..10115   +  promoter       lac promoter: promoter for the E. coli lac operon
  10123..10139   +  protein_bind   lac operator: The lac repressor binds to the lac operator to inhibit transcription in E. coli. This inhibition can be relieved by adding lactose or isopropyl-β-D-thiogalactopyranoside (IPTG). lac repressor encoded by lacI
  10184..10202   +  promoter       T3 promoter: promoter for bacteriophage T3 RNA polymerase
>Addgene plasmid #143648 | TFORF2873 | addgene full sequence | sequence record 400475 | Addgene NGS Result
TTAATGTAGTCTTATGCAATACTCTTGTAGTCTTGCAACATGGTAACGATGAGTTAGCAACATGCCTTAC
AAGGAGAGAAAAAGCACCGTGCATGCCGATTGGTGGAAGTAAGGTGGTACGATCGTGCCTTATTAGGAAG
GCAACAGACGGGTCTGACATGGATTGGACGAACCACTGAATTGCCGCATTGCAGAGATATTGTATTTAAG
TGCCTAGCTCGATACATAAACGGGTCTCTCTGGTTAGACCAGATCTGAGCCTGGGAGCTCTCTGGCTAAC
TAGGGAACCCACTGCTTAAGCCTCAATAAAGCTTGCCTTGAGTGCTTCAAGTAGTGTGTGCCCGTCTGTT
GTGTGACTCTGGTAACTAGAGATCCCTCAGACCCTTTTAGTCAGTGTGGAAAATCTCTAGCAGTGGCGCC
CGAACAGGGACTTGAAAGCGAAAGGGAAACCAGAGGAGCTCTCTCGACGCAGGACTCGGCTTGCTGAAGC
GCGCACGGCAAGAGGCGAGGGGCGGCGACTGGTGAGTACGCCAAAAATTTTGACTAGCGGAGGCTAGAAG
GAGAGAGATGGGTGCGAGAGCGTCAGTATTAAGCGGGGGAGAATTAGATCGCGATGGGAAAAAATTCGGT
TAAGGCCAGGGGGAAAGAAAAAATATAAATTAAAACATATAGTATGGGCAAGCAGGGAGCTAGAACGATT
CGCAGTTAATCCTGGCCTGTTAGAAACATCAGAAGGCTGTAGACAAATACTGGGACAGCTACAACCATCC
CTTCAGACAGGATCAGAAGAACTTAGATCATTATATAATACAGTAGCAACCCTCTATTGTGTGCATCAAA
GGATAGAGATAAAAGACACCAAGGAAGCTTTAGACAAGATAGAGGAAGAGCAAAACAAAAGTAAGACCAC
CGCACAGCAAGCGGCCGCTGATCTTCAGACCTGGAGGAGGAGATATGAGGGACAATTGGAGAAGTGAATT
ATATAAATATAAAGTAGTAAAAATTGAACCATTAGGAGTAGCACCCACCAAGGCAAAGAGAAGAGTGGTG
CAGAGAGAAAAAAGAGCAGTGGGAATAGGAGCTTTGTTCCTTGGGTTCTTGGGAGCAGCAGGAAGCACTA
TGGGCGCAGCGTCAATGACGCTGACGGTACAGGCCAGACAATTATTGTCTGGTATAGTGCAGCAGCAGAA
CAATTTGCTGAGGGCTATTGAGGCGCAACAGCATCTGTTGCAACTCACAGTCTGGGGCATCAAGCAGCTC
CAGGCAAGAATCCTGGCTGTGGAAAGATACCTAAAGGATCAACAGCTCCTGGGGATTTGGGGTTGCTCTG
GAAAACTCATTTGCACCACTGCTGTGCCTTGGAATGCTAGTTGGAGTAATAAATCTCTGGAACAGATTTG
GAATCACACGACCTGGATGGAGTGGGACAGAGAAATTAACAATTACACAAGCTTAATACACTCCTTAATT
GAAGAATCGCAAAACCAGCAAGAAAAGAATGAACAAGAATTATTGGAATTAGATAAATGGGCAAGTTTGT
GGAATTGGTTTAACATAACAAATTGGCTGTGGTATATAAAATTATTCATAATGATAGTAGGAGGCTTGGT
AGGTTTAAGAATAGTTTTTGCTGTACTTTCTATAGTGAATAGAGTTAGGCAGGGATATTCACCATTATCG
TTTCAGACCCACCTCCCAACCCCGAGGGGACCCATGCATTGCATCTCAATTAGTCAGCAACCAGGTGTGG
AAAGTCCCCAGGCTCCCCAGCAGGCAGAAGTATGCAAAGCATGCGTCTCAATTAGTCAGCAACCATAGTC
CCGCCCCTAACTCCGCCCATCCCGCCCCTAACTCCGCCCAGTTCCGCCCATTCTCCGCCCCATGGCTGAC
TAATTTTTTTTATTTATGCAGAGGCCGAGGCCGCCTCGGCCTCTGAGCTATTCCAGAAGTAGTGAGGAGG
CTTTTTTGGAGGCCTAGGCTTTTGCAAAAAGCTTTCTAGAGGTACCACCGGAGCTTACCATGACCGAGTA
CAAGCCCACGGTGCGCCTCGCCACCCGCGACGACGTCCCCAGGGCCGTACGCACCCTCGCCGCCGCGTTC
GCCGACTACCCCGCCACGCGCCACACCGTCGATCCGGACCGCCACATCGAGCGGGTCACCGAGCTGCAAG
AACTCTTCCTCACGCGCGTCGGGCTCGACATCGGCAAGGTGTGGGTCGCGGACGACGGCGCCGCCGTGGC
GGTCTGGACCACGCCGGAGAGCGTCGAAGCGGGGGCGGTGTTCGCCGAGATCGGCCCGCGCATGGCCGAG
TTGAGCGGTTCCCGGCTGGCCGCGCAGCAACAGATGGAAGGCCTCCTGGCGCCGCACCGGCCCAAGGAGC
CCGCGTGGTTCCTGGCCACCGTCGGCGTCTCGCCCGACCACCAGGGCAAGGGTCTGGGCAGCGCCGTCGT
GCTCCCCGGAGTGGAGGCGGCCGAGCGCGCCGGGGTGCCCGCCTTCCTGGAGACCTCCGCGCCCCGCAAC
CTCCCCTTCTACGAGCGGCTCGGCTTCACCGTCACCGCCGACGTCGAGGTGCCCGAAGGACCGCGCACCT
GGTGCATGACCCGCAAGCCCGGTGCCAGTTAACGAATTCTAGATCTTGAGACAAATGGCAGTATTCATCC
ACAATTTTAAAAGAAAAGGGGGGATTGGGGGGTACAGTGCAGGGGAAAGAATAGTAGACATAATAGCAAC
AGACATACAAACTAAAGAATTACAAAAACAAATTACAAAAATTCAAAATTTTCGGGTTTATTACAGGGAC
AGCAGAGATCCACTTTGGCGCCGGCTCGAGGCCTGCAGGTGCAAAGATGGATAAAGTTTTAAACAGAGAG
GAATCTTTGCAGCTAATGGACCTTCTAGGTCTTGAAAGGAGTGGGAATTGGCTCCGGTGCCCGTCAGTGG
GCAGAGCGCACATCGCCCACAGTCCCCGAGAAGTTGGGGGGAGGGGTCGGCAATTGAACCGGTGCCTAGA
GAAGGTGGCGCGGGGTAAACTGGGAAAGTGATGTCGTGTACTGGCTCCGCCTTTTTCCCGAGGGTGGGGG
AGAACCGTATATAAGTGCAGTAGTCGCCGTGAACGTTCTTTTTCGCAACGGGTTTGCCGCCAGAACACAG
GTAAGTGCCGTGTGTGGTTCCCGCGGGCCTGGCCTCTTTACGGGTTATGGCCCTTGCGTGCCTTGAATTA
CTTCCACCTGGCTGCAGTACGTGATTCTTGATCCCGAGCTTCGGGTTGGAAGTGGGTGGGAGAGTTCGAG
GCCTTGCGCTTAAGGAGCCCCTTCGCCTCGTGCTTGAGTTGAGGCCTGGCCTGGGCGCTGGGGCCGCCGC
GTGCGAATCTGGTGGCACCTTCGCGCCTGTCTCGCTGCTTTCGATAAGTCTCTAGCCATTTAAAATTTTT
GATGACCTGCTGCGACGCTTTTTTTCTGGCAAGATAGTCTTGTAAATGCGGGCCAAGATCTGCACACTGG
TATTTCGGTTTTTGGGGCCGCGGGCGGCGACGGGGCCCGTGCGTCCCAGCGCACATGTTCGGCGAGGCGG
GGCCTGCGAGCGCGGCCACCGAGAATCGGACGGGGGTAGTCTCAAGCTGGCCGGCCTGCTCTGGTGCCTG
GCCTCGCGCCGCCGTGTATCGCCCCGCCCTGGGCGGCAAGGCTGGCCCGGTCGGCACCAGTTGCGTGAGC
GGAAAGATGGCCGCTTCCCGGCCCTGCTGCAGGGAGCTCAAAATGGAGGACGCGGCGCTCGGGAGAGCGG
GCGGGTGAGTCACCCACACAAAGGAAAAGGGCCTTTCCGTCCTCAGCCGTCGCTTCATGTGACTCCACGG
AGTACCGGGCGCCGTCCAGGCACCTCGATTAGTTCTCGAGCTTTTGGAGTACGTCGTCTTTAGGTTGGGG
GGAGGGGTTTTATGCGATGGAGTTTCCCCACACTGAGTGGGTGGAGACTGAAGTTAGGCCAGCTTGGCAC
TTGATGTAATTCTCCTTGGAATTTGCCCTTTTTGAGTTTGGATCTTGGTTCATTCTCAAGCCTCAGACAG
TGGTTCAAAGTTTTTTTCTTCCATTTCAGGTGTCGTGAGGCTAGCACCGCCACCATGGCTGCTGTTGTCC
AACAGAACGACCTAGTATTTGAATTTGCTAGTAACGTCATGGAGGATGAACGACAGCTTGGTGATCCAGC
TATTTTTCCTGCCGTAATTGTGGAACATGTTCCTGGTGCTGATATTCTCAATAGTTATGCCGGTCTAGCC
TGTGTGGAAGAGCCCAATGACATGATTACTGAGAGTTCACTGGATGTTGCTGAAGAAGAAATCATAGACG
ATGATGATGATGACATCACCCTTACAGTTGAAGCTTCTTGTCATGACGGGGATGAAACAATTGAAACTAT
TGAGGCTGCTGAGGCACTCCTCAATATGGATTCCCCTGGCCCTATGCTGGATGAAAAACGAATAAATAAT
AATATATTTAGTTCACCTGAAGATGACATGGTTGTTGCCCCAGTCACCCATGTGTCCGTCACATTAGATG
GGATTCCTGAAGTGATGGAAACACAGCAGGTGCAAGAAAAATATGCAGACTCACCGGGAGCCTCATCACC
AGAACAGCCTAAGAGGAAAAAAGGAAGAAAAACTAAACCACCACGACCAGATTCCCCAGCCACTACGCCA
AATATATCTGTGAAGAAGAAAAACAAAGATGGAAAGGGAAACACAATTTATCTTTGGGAGTTTTTACTGG
CACTGCTCCAGGACAAGGCTACTTGTCCTAAATACATCAAGTGGACCCAGCGAGAGAAAGGCATTTTTAA
ATTGGTGGATTCTAAAGCAGTGTCCAGGTTGTGGGGGAAGCACAAAAACAAACCTGATATGAATTATGAG
ACCATGGGAAGAGCACTCAGGTACTATTACCAAAGGGGTATTCTGGCAAAAGTGGAAGGTCAGCGCTTGG
TGTATCAGTTTAAAGAAATGCCAAAAGATCTTATATATATAAATGATGAGGATCCAAGTTCCAGCATAGA
GTCTTCAGATCCATCGCTATCTTCATCAGCCACTTCAAATAGGAATCAAACCAGCCGGTCGAGAGTATCT
TCAAGTCCAGGGGTAAAAGGAGGAGCCACTACAGTTCTAAAACCAGGGAATTCTAAAGCTGCAAAACCCA
AAGATCCTGTGGAAGTTGCACAACCATCAGAAGTTTTGAGGACAGTGCAGCCCACGCAGTCTCCATATCC
TACCCAGCTCTTCCGGACTGTTCATGTAGTACAGCCAGTACAGGCTGTCCCAGAGGGAGAAGCAGCTAGA
ACCAGTACCATGCAGGATGAAACATTAAATTCTTCCGTTCAGAGTATTAGGACTATACAGGCTCCAACCC
AAGTTCCAGTGGTTGTGTCTCCTAGGAATCAGCAGTTGCATACAGTAACACTCCAAACAGTGCCACTCAC
AACAGTTATAGCCAGCACAGATCCATCAGCAGGTACTGGATCTCAGAAGTTTATTTTACAAGCCATTCCA
TCATCACAGCCCATGACAGTACTGAAAGAAAATGTCATGCTGCAGTCACAAAAGGCGGGCTCTCCTCCTT
CAATTGTCTTGGGCCCTGCCCAGGTTCAGCAGGTCCTTACTAGCAATGTTCAGACCATTTGCAATGGAAC
CGTCAGTGTGGCTTCCTCTCCATCCTTCAGTGCTACTGCACCTGTGGTGACCTTTTCTCCTCGCAGTTCA
CAGCTGGTTGCTCACCCACCTGGCACTGTAATCACTTCAGTTATCAAAACTCAAGAAACAAAAACTCTTA
CACAGGAAGTAGAGAAAAAGGAATCTGAAGATCATTTGAAAGAGAACACTGAGAAAACGGAGCAGCAGCC
ACAGCCTTATGTGATGGTAGTGTCCAGTTCCAATGGATTTACTTCTCAGGTAGCTATGAAACAAAACGAA
CTGCTGGAACCCAACTCTTTTTAGTAATGAACTAGTCCGTAACTTGAAAGTATTTCGATTTCTTGGCTTT
ATATATCTTGTGGAAAGGACGACATATGTATATGACATCACATTCTACGCGTTAAGTCGACAATCAACCT
CTGGATTACAAAATTTGTGAAAGATTGACTGGTATTCTTAACTATGTTGCTCCTTTTACGCTATGTGGAT
ACGCTGCTTTAATGCCTTTGTATCATGCTATTGCTTCCCGTATGGCTTTCATTTTCTCCTCCTTGTATAA
ATCCTGGTTGCTGTCTCTTTATGAGGAGTTGTGGCCCGTTGTCAGGCAACGTGGCGTGGTGTGCACTGTG
TTTGCTGACGCAACCCCCACTGGTTGGGGCATTGCCACCACCTGTCAGCTCCTTTCCGGGACTTTCGCTT
TCCCCCTCCCTATTGCCACGGCGGAACTCATCGCCGCCTGCCTTGCCCGCTGCTGGACAGGGGCTCGGCT
GTTGGGCACTGACAATTCCGTGGTGTTGTCGGGGAAATCATCGTCCTTTCCTTGGCTGCTCGCCTGTGTT
GCCACCTGGATTCTGCGCGGGACGTCCTTCTGCTACGTCCCTTCGGCCCTCAATCCAGCGGACCTTCCTT
CCCGCGGCCTGCTGCCGGCTCTGCGGCCTCTTCCGCGTCTTCGCCTTCGCCCTCAGACGAGTCGGATCTC
CCTTTGGGCCGCCTCCCCGCGTCGACTTTAAGACCAATGACTTACAAGGCAGCTGTAGATCTTAGCCACT
TTTTAAAAGAAAAGGGGGGACTGGAAGGGCTAATTCACTCCCAACGAAGACAAGATCTGCTTTTTGCTTG
TACTGGGTCTCTCTGGTTAGACCAGATCTGAGCCTGGGAGCTCTCTGGCTAACTAGGGAACCCACTGCTT
AAGCCTCAATAAAGCTTGCCTTGAGTGCTTCAAGTAGTGTGTGCCCGTCTGTTGTGTGACTCTGGTAACT
AGAGATCCCTCAGACCCTTTTAGTCAGTGTGGAAAATCTCTAGCAGTACGTATAGTAGTTCATGTCATCT
TATTATTCAGTATTTATAACTTGCAAAGAAATGAATATCAGAGAGTGAGAGGAACTTGTTTATTGCAGCT
TATAATGGTTACAAATAAAGCAATAGCATCACAAATTTCACAAATAAAGCATTTTTTTCACTGCATTCTA
GTTGTGGTTTGTCCAAACTCATCAATGTATCTTATCATGTCTGGCTCTAGCTATCCCGCCCCTAACTCCG
CCCATCCCGCCCCTAACTCCGCCCAGTTCCGCCCATTCTCCGCCCCATGGCTGACTAATTTTTTTTATTT
ATGCAGAGGCCGAGGCCGCCTCGGCCTCTGAGCTATTCCAGAAGTAGTGAGGAGGCTTTTTTGGAGGCCT
AGGGACGTACCCAATTCGCCCTATAGTGAGTCGTATTACGCGCGCTCACTGGCCGTCGTTTTACAACGTC
GTGACTGGGAAAACCCTGGCGTTACCCAACTTAATCGCCTTGCAGCACATCCCCCTTTCGCCAGCTGGCG
TAATAGCGAAGAGGCCCGCACCGATCGCCCTTCCCAACAGTTGCGCAGCCTGAATGGCGAATGGG
[124 nt withheld, positions 7556-7679]
C
[91 nt withheld, positions 7681-7771]
A
[49 nt withheld, positions 7773-7821]
CCTTTGACGTTGGAGTCCACGTTCTTT
[37 nt withheld, positions 7849-7885]
ACCCTATCTCGGTCTATTCTTTTGATTTATAAGGGATTTTGCCGATTTCGGCCTATTGGTTAAAAAATGA
GCTGATTTAACAAAAATTTAACGCGAATTTTAACAAAATATTAACGCTTACAATTTAGGTGGCACTTTTC
GGGGAAATGTGCGCGGAACCCCTATTTGTTTATTTTTCTAAATACATTCAAATATGTATCCGCTCATGAG
ACAATAACCCTGATAAATGCTTCAATAATATTGAAAAAGGAAGAGTATGAGTATTCAACATTTCCGTGTC
GCCCTTATTCCCTTTTTTGCGGCATTTTGCCTTCCTGTTTTTGCTCACCCAGAAACGCTGGTGAAAGTAA
AAGATGCTGAAGATCAGTTGGGTGCACGAGTGGGTTACATCGAACTGGATCTCAACAGCGGTAAGATCCT
TGAGAGTTTTCGCCCCGAAGAACGTTTTCCAATGATGAGCACTTTTAAAGTTCTGCTATGTGGCGCGGTA
TTATCCCGTATTGACGCCGGGCAAGAGCAACTCGGTCGCCGCATACACTATTCTCAGAATGACTTGGTTG
AGTACTCACCAGTCACAGAAAAGCATCTTACGGATGGCATGACAGTAAGAGAATTATGCAGTGCTGCCAT
AACCATGAGTGATAACACTGCGGCCAACTTACTTCTGACAACGATCGGAGGACCGAAGGAGCTAACCGCT
TTTTTGCACAACATGGGGGATCATGTAACTCGCCTTGATCGTTGGGAACCGGAGCTGAATGAAGCCATAC
CAAACGACGAGCGTGACACCACGATGCCTGTAGCAATGGCAACAACGTTGCGCAAACTATTAACTGGCGA
ACTACTTACTCTAGCTTCCCGGCAACAATTAATAGACTGGATGGAGGCGGATAAAGTTGCAGGACCACTT
CTGCGCTCGGCCCTTCCGGCTGGCTGGTTTATTGCTGATAAATCTGGAGCCGGTGAGCGTGGGTCTCGCG
GTATCATTGCAGCACTGGGGCCAGATGGTAAGCCCTCCCGTATCGTAGTTATCTACACGACGGGGAGTCA
GGCAACTATGGATGAACGAAATAGACAGATCGCTGAGATAGGTGCCTCACTGATTAAGCATTGGTAACTG
TCAGACCAAGTTTACTCATATATACTTTAGATTGATTTAAAACTTCATTTTTAATTTAAAAGGATCTAGG
TGAAGATCCTTTTTGATAATCTCATGACCAAAATCCCTTAACGTGAGTTTTCGTTCCACTGAGCGTCAGA
CCCCGTAGAAAAGATCAAAGGATCTTCTTGAGATCCTTTTTTTCTGCGCGTAATCTGCTGCTTGCAAACA
AAAAAACCACCGCTACCAGCGGTGGTTTGTTTGCCGGATCAAGAGCTACCAACTCTTTTTCCGAAGGTAA
CTGGCTTCAGCAGAGCGCAGATACCAAATACTGTTCTTCTAGTGTAGCCGTAGTTAGGCCACCACTTCAA
GAACTCTGTAGCACCGCCTACATACCTCGCTCTGCTAATCCTGTTACCAGTGGCTGCTGCCAGTGGCGAT
AAGTCGTGTCTTACCGGGTTGGACTCAAGACGATAGTTACCGGATAAGGCGCAGCGGTCGGGCTGAACGG
GGGGTTCGTGCACACAGCCCAGCTTGGAGCGAACGACCTACACCGAACTGAGATACCTACAGCGTGAGCT
ATGAGAAAGCGCCACGCTTCCCGAAGGGAGAAAGGCGGACAGGTATCCGGTAAGCGGCAGGGTCGGAACA
GGAGAGCGCACGAGGGAGCTTCCAGGGGGAAACGCCTGGTATCTTTATAGTCCTGTCGGGTTTCGCCACC
TCTGACTTGAGCGTCGATTTTTGTGATGCTCGTCAGGGGGGCGGAGCCTATGGAAAAACGCCAGCAACGC
GGCCTTTTTACGGTTCCTGGCCTTTTGCTGGCCTTTTGCTCACATGTTCTTTCCTGCGTTATCCCCTGAT
TCTGTGGATAACCGTATTACCGCCTTTGAGTGAGCTGATACCGCTCGCCGCAGCCGAACGACCGAGCGCA
GCGAGTCAGTGAGCGAGGAAGCGGAAGAGCGCCCAATACGCAAACCGCCTCTCCCCGCGCGTTGGCCGAT
TCATTAATGCAGCTGGCACGACAGGTTTCCCGACTGGAAAGCGGGCAGTGAGCGCAACGCAATTAATGTG
AGTTAGCTCACTCATTAGGCACCCCAGGCTTTACACTTTATGCTTCCGGCTCGTATGTTGTGTGGAATTG
TGAGCGGATAACAATTTCACACAGGAAACAGCTATGACCATGATTACGCCAAGCGCGCAATTAACCCTCA
CTAAAGGGAACAAAAGCTGGAGCTGCAAGC
