>Addgene plasmid #143648 | TFORF2873 | depositor partial sequence | sequence record 283074 | Insert
ACCGCCACCATGGCTGCTGTTGTCCAACAGAACGACCTAGTATTTGAATTTGCTAGTAACGTCATGGAGG
ATGAACGACAGCTTGGTGATCCAGCTATTTTTCCTGCCGTAATTGTGGAACATGTTCCTGGTGCTGATAT
TCTCAATAGTTATGCCGGTCTAGCCTGTGTGGAAGAGCCCAATGACATGATTACTGAGAGTTCACTGGAT
GTTGCTGAAGAAGAAATCATAGACGATGATGATGATGACATCACCCTTACAGTTGAAGCTTCTTGTCATG
ACGGGGATGAAACAATTGAAACTATTGAGGCTGCTGAGGCACTCCTCAATATGGATTCCCCTGGCCCTAT
GCTGGATGAAAAACGAATAAATAATAATATATTTAGTTCACCTGAAGATGACATGGTTGTTGCCCCAGTC
ACCCATGTGTCCGTCACATTAGATGGGATTCCTGAAGTGATGGAAACACAGCAGGTGCAAGAAAAATATG
CAGACTCACCGGGAGCCTCATCACCAGAACAGCCTAAGAGGAAAAAAGGAAGAAAAACTAAACCACCACG
ACCAGATTCCCCAGCCACTACGCCAAATATATCTGTGAAGAAGAAAAACAAAGATGGAAAGGGAAACACA
ATTTATCTTTGGGAGTTTTTACTGGCACTGCTCCAGGACAAGGCTACTTGTCCTAAATACATCAAGTGGA
CCCAGCGAGAGAAAGGCATTTTTAAATTGGTGGATTCTAAAGCAGTGTCCAGGTTGTGGGGGAAGCACAA
AAACAAACCTGATATGAATTATGAGACCATGGGAAGAGCACTCAGGTACTATTACCAAAGGGGTATTCTG
GCAAAAGTGGAAGGTCAGCGCTTGGTGTATCAGTTTAAAGAAATGCCAAAAGATCTTATATATATAAATG
ATGAGGATCCAAGTTCCAGCATAGAGTCTTCAGATCCATCGCTATCTTCATCAGCCACTTCAAATAGGAA
TCAAACCAGCCGGTCGAGAGTATCTTCAAGTCCAGGGGTAAAAGGAGGAGCCACTACAGTTCTAAAACCA
GGGAATTCTAAAGCTGCAAAACCCAAAGATCCTGTGGAAGTTGCACAACCATCAGAAGTTTTGAGGACAG
TGCAGCCCACGCAGTCTCCATATCCTACCCAGCTCTTCCGGACTGTTCATGTAGTACAGCCAGTACAGGC
TGTCCCAGAGGGAGAAGCAGCTAGAACCAGTACCATGCAGGATGAAACATTAAATTCTTCCGTTCAGAGT
ATTAGGACTATACAGGCTCCAACCCAAGTTCCAGTGGTTGTGTCTCCTAGGAATCAGCAGTTGCATACAG
TAACACTCCAAACAGTGCCACTCACAACAGTTATAGCCAGCACAGATCCATCAGCAGGTACTGGATCTCA
GAAGTTTATTTTACAAGCCATTCCATCATCACAGCCCATGACAGTACTGAAAGAAAATGTCATGCTGCAG
TCACAAAAGGCGGGCTCTCCTCCTTCAATTGTCTTGGGCCCTGCCCAGGTTCAGCAGGTCCTTACTAGCA
ATGTTCAGACCATTTGCAATGGAACCGTCAGTGTGGCTTCCTCTCCATCCTTCAGTGCTACTGCACCTGT
GGTGACCTTTTCTCCTCGCAGTTCACAGCTGGTTGCTCACCCACCTGGCACTGTAATCACTTCAGTTATC
AAAACTCAAGAAACAAAAACTCTTACACAGGAAGTAGAGAAAAAGGAATCTGAAGATCATTTGAAAGAGA
ACACTGAGAAAACGGAGCAGCAGCCACAGCCTTATGTGATGGTAGTGTCCAGTTCCAATGGATTTACTTC
TCAGGTAGCTATGAAACAAAACGAACTGCTGGAACCCAACTCTTTTTAGTAATGAACTAGTCCGTAACTT
GAAAGTATTTCGATTTCTTGGCTTTATATATCTTGTGGAAAGGACGACATATGTATATGACATCACATTC
T
