>Addgene plasmid #143648 | TFORF2873 | depositor partial sequence | sequence record 283075 | Barcode
CATATGTATATGACATCACATTCT
